>Addgene plasmid #133525 | pY71-tet.I.3 | addgene full sequence | sequence record 267089 | Addgene NGS Result
GCTACTAATACGACTCACTATAGGGCTTCCCTATCAGTGATAGAGATACCTCTTCAGAGGTCACTGACCT
GACAAGCTGTCACCGGATGTGCTTTCCGGTCTGATGAGTCCGTGAGGACGAAACAGCCTCTACAAATAAT
TTTGTTTAATCTAGAGAAAGAGGAGAAATACTAGATGGAGAATTTATACTTCCAGAGTAGCAAAGGTGAA
GAACTGTTTACCGGCGTTGTGCCGATTCTGGTGGAACTGGATGGCGATGTGAACGGTCACAAATTCAGCG
TGCGTGGTGAAGGTGAAGGCGATGCCACGATTGGCAAACTGACGCTGAAATTTATCTGCACCACCGGCAA
ACTGCCGGTGCCGTGGCCGACGCTGGTGACCACCCTGACCTATGGCGTTCAGTGTTTTAGTCGCTATCCG
GATCACATGAAACGTCACGATTTCTTTAAATCTGCAATGCCGGAAGGCTATGTGCAGGAACGTACGATTA
GCTTTAAAGATGATGGCAAATATAAAACGCGCGCCGTTGTGAAATTTGAAGGCGATACCCTGGTGAACCG
CATTGAACTGAAAGGCACGGATTTTAAAGAAGATGGCAATATCCTGGGCCATAAACTGGAATACAACTTT
AATAGCCATAATGTTTATATTACGGCGGATAAACAGAAAAATGGCATCAAAGCGAATTTTACCGTTCGCC
ATAACGTTGAAGATGGCAGTGTGCAGCTGGCAGATCATTATCAGCAGAATACCCCGATTGGTGATGGTCC
GGTGCTGCTGCCGGATAATCATTATCTGAGCACGCAGACCGTTCTGTCTAAAGATCCGAACGAAAAACGG
GACCACATGGTTCTGCACGAATATGTGAATGCGGCAGGTATTACGTGGAGCCATCCGCAGTTCGAAAAAT
AATAAACAATAACTGAATAGGGATCCCGACTGGCGAGAGCCAGGTAACGAATGGATCCTTCAGCCAAAAA
ACTTAAGACCGCCGGTCTTGTCCACTACCTTGCAGTAATGCGGTGGACAGGATCGGCGGTTTTCTTTTCT
CTTCTCAAGCTGAAAGCCAATTCTGATTAGAAAAACTCATCGAGCATCAAATGAAACTGCAATTTATTCA
TATCAGGATTATCAATACCATATTTTTGAAAAAGCCGTTTCTGTAATGAAGGAGAAAACTCACCGAGGCA
GTTCCATAGGATGGCAAGATCCTGGTATCGGTCTGCGATTCCGACTCGTCCAACATCAATACAACCTATT
AATTTCCCCTCGTCAAAAATAAGGTTATCAAGTGAGAAATCACCATGAGTGACGACTGAATCCGGTGAGA
ATGGCAAAAGCTTATGCATTTCTTTCCAGACTTGTTCAACAGGCCAGCCATTACGCTCGTCATCAAAATC
ACTCGCATCAACCAAACCGTTATTCATTCGTGATTGCGCCTGAGCGAGACGAAATACGCGATCGCTGTTA
AAAGGACAATTACAAACAGGAATCGAATGCAACCGGCGCAGGAACACTGCCAGCGCATCAACAATATTTT
CACCTGAATCAGGATATTCTTCTAATACCTGGAATGCTGTTTTCCCGGGGATCGCAGTGGTGAGTAACCA
TGCATCATCAGGAGTACGGATAAAATGCTTGATGGTCGGAAGAGGCATAAATTCCGTCAGCCAGTTTAGT
CTGACCATCTCATCTGTAACATCATTGGCAACGCTACCTTTGCCATGTTTCAGAAACAACTCTGGCGCAT
CGGGCTTCCCATACAATCGATAGATTGTCGCACCTGATTGCCCGACATTATCGCGAGCCCATTTATACCC
ATATAAATCAGCATCCATGTTGGAATTTAATCGCGGCTTCGAGCAAGACGTTTCCCGTTGAATATGGCTC
ATAACACCCCTTGTATTACTGTTTATGTAAGCAGACAGTTTTATTGTTCATGATGATATATTTTTATCTT
GTGCAATGTAACATCAGAGATTTTGAGACACAACGTGAGATCAAAGGATCTTCTTGAGATCCTTTTTTTC
TGCGCGTAATCTGCTGCTTGCAAACAAAAAAACCACCGCTACCAGCGGTGGTTTGTTTGCCGGATCAAGA
GCTACCAACTCTTTTTCCGAAGGTAACTGGCTTCAGCAGAGCGCAGATACCAAATACTGTTCTTCTAGTG
TAGCCGTAGTTAGGCCACCACTTCAAGAACTCTGTAGCACCGCCTACATACCTCGCTCTGCTAATCCTGT
TACCAGTGGCTGCTGCCAGTGGCGATAAGTCGTGTCTTACCGGGTTGGACTCAAGACGATAGTTACCGGA
TAAGGCGCAGCGGTCGGGCTGAACGGGGGGTTCGTGCACACAGCCCAGCTTGGAGCGAACGACCTACACC
GAACTGAGATACCTACAGCGTGAGCTATGAGAAAGCGCCACGCTTCCCGAAGGGAGAAAGGCGGACAGGT
ATCCGGTAAGCGGCAGGGTCGGAACAGGAGAGCGCACGAGGGAGCTTCCAGGGGGAAACGCCTGGTATCT
TTATAGTCCTGTCGGGTTTCGCCACCTCTGACTTGAGCGTCGATTTTTGTGATGCTCGTCAGGGGGGCGG
AGCCTATGGAAAAACGCCAGATCTCGATCCCGCG
Features (pLannotate 1.2.2; 7 found; start..end, strand, type, name):
      6..24      +  promoter       T7 promoter: promoter for bacteriophage T7 RNA polymerase
     28..49      +  promoter       PLtetO-1 promoter (fragment): modified phage lambda PL promoter with tet operator sites (Lutz and Bujard, 1997)
     77..126     +  misc_RNA       sTRSV HHRz: hammerhead ribozyme from the tobacco ringspot virus satellite RNA (Khvorova et al., 2003)
    199..882     +  CDS            Trp-less GFP: Trp-less GFP is a fluorescent protein published in 2012, derived from Aequorea victoria.
    886..908     +  CDS            Strep-Tag II (fragment): peptide that binds Strep-Tactin®, an engineered form of streptavidin
   1077..1892    -  CDS            KanR: aminoglycoside phosphotransferase; aph(3')-Ia; confers resistance to kanamycin in bacteria or G418 (Geneticin®) in eukaryotes
   2014..2602    +  rep_origin     ori: high-copy-number ColE1/pMB1/pBR322/pUC origin of replication
