[The description below was written by a language model from this plasmid's Addgene catalogue record and pLannotate feature annotations shown in this document.]
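Description:
pY71-tet.I.3 is a compact bacterial expression plasmid of about 2.6 kb, built on the minimal pY71 backbone and designed as a reporter template for T7 RNA polymerase-driven expression. It is propagated in E. coli through a ColE1/pUC-type origin of replication, annotated as high-copy although the catalogue lists copy number as unknown. Selection is with kanamycin through an aminoglycoside phosphotransferase (KanR) gene encoded on the opposite strand from the reporter.

The synthetic payload, assembled by Gibson cloning, is a T7 promoter followed almost immediately by a tet operator. The catalogue describes the tetO as lying 6 bp downstream of the promoter start site, and the annotation software picks it up as a short fragment of the PLtetO-1 promoter just after the T7 promoter. This arrangement places T7 transcription under the control of TetR, which can bind the operator and interfere with the polymerase. Downstream, the feature table shows a hammerhead ribozyme from the tobacco ringspot virus satellite RNA. Such elements are commonly used as self-cleaving insulators that trim the 5' leader so that operator variations do not affect translation. The reporter follows: superfolder GFP, which the automated annotation labels as a related Aequorea GFP variant, with a C-terminal Strep-tag II. The catalogue also lists an N-terminal TEV site, but this is not annotated in the feature table, and no terminator is annotated either.

The name and the associated publication indicate that the plasmid belongs to a set of operator-position variants. These were used to characterize engineered T7-based transcriptional regulation by cell-free protein synthesis, with sfGFP fluorescence as the readout of repression.
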