Addgene plasmid #133525: pY71-tet.I.3
Purpose: sfGFP driven by a T7 promoter with the tetO sequence 6 bp downstream from the promoter start site
Depositing lab: Richard Murray. Depositing organization: California Institute of Technology. Publication: A method for cost-effective and rapid characterization of engineered T7-Based transcription factors by cell-free protein synthesis reveals insights into the regulation of T7 Rna polymerase-driven expression. McManus JB, Lux MW, Murray RM, Emanuel PA. Arch Biochem Biophys. 2019 Jul 18. pii: S0003-9861(19)30288-7. doi: 10.1016/j.abb.2019.07.010. PubMed 31326518.
Backbone
  Vector backbone: PY71
  Backbone size w/o insert (bp): 1549
  Vector type: Bacterial Expression
Growth in bacteria
  Bacterial resistance: Kanamycin, 50 μg/mL
  Growth temperature: 37°C
  Growth strain: DH5alpha
  Copy number: Unknown
Gene/Insert
  Gene/Insert name: sfGFP (alt names: T7 promoter; tetO)
  Species: Synthetic
  Insert size (bp): 1071
  Mutation: WT
  Promoter: T7
  Tag / fusion protein: TEV site (N terminal on backbone); Strep tag (C terminal on backbone)
  Cloning method: Gibson Cloning
  Sequencing primers: 5′ TTGTGATGCTCGTCAGGG; 3′ CTGCCTCGGTGAGTTTTC
Terms and licenses: Academic/Nonprofit Terms; Industry Terms: Not Available to Industry
How to cite: pY71-tet.I.3 was a gift from Richard Murray (Addgene plasmid # 133525 ; http://n2t.net/addgene:133525 ; RRID:Addgene_133525)
